Addgene plasmid #174949: pMSR:MSMEG_0943:Dendra
Purpose: C-term fluorescent fusion
Depositing lab: Keith Derbyshire & Joseph Wade. Depositing organization: Wadsworth Center, New York State Department of Health. Publication: A Mycobacterial Systems Resource for the Research Community. Judd JA, Canestrari J, Clark R, Joseph A, Lapierre P, Lasek-Nesselquist E, Mir M, Palumbo M, Smith C, Stone M, Upadhyay A, Wirth SE, Dedrick RM, Meier CG, Russell DA, Dills A, Dove E, Kester J, Wolf ID, Zhu J, Rubin ER, Fortune S, Hatfull GF, Gray TA, Wade JT, Derbyshire KM. mBio. 2021 Mar 2;12(2). pii: mBio.02401-20. doi: 10.1128/mBio.02401-20. PubMed 33653882.
Backbone
  Vector backbone: pMSR:Dendra
  Vector type: Bacterial Expression ; Integrating Mycobacterial Expression Vector attL5. T7 expression in E. coli
Growth in bacteria
  Bacterial resistance: Apramycin, 25 μg/mL
  Growth temperature: 37°C
  Growth strain: DH5alpha
  Copy number: High Copy
Gene/Insert
  Gene/Insert name: MSMEG_0943
  Species: M. smegmatis
  Promoter: pmycTetO
  Tag / fusion protein: Gly-Ala Linker/Dendra2/1x Flag Tag (C terminal on insert)
  Cloning method: Ligation Independent Cloning
  Sequencing primers: 5′ TGATAGAGTTTGTCCTCCCTATCAG; 3′ TCCATATGCACCTTGACACG
Resource information
  A portion of this plasmid was derived from a plasmid made by: CP000480.1
Terms and licenses: Academic/Nonprofit Terms; Industry Terms: Not Available to Industry
Depositor comments: 5' cloning site: AseI (destroyed), 3' cloning site: HindIII (not destroyed)
How to cite: pMSR:MSMEG_0943:Dendra was a gift from Keith Derbyshire & Joseph Wade (Addgene plasmid # 174949 ; http://n2t.net/addgene:174949 ; RRID:Addgene_174949)
