[The description below was written by a language model from this plasmid's Addgene catalogue record and pLannotate feature annotations shown in this document.]
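Description:
pMSR:MSMEG_0943:Dendra is a 5.7 kb integrating mycobacterial expression vector built on the pMSR:Dendra backbone and belonging to a systematic resource of tagged Mycobacterium smegmatis genes. In E. coli it is maintained as a high-copy plasmid through a ColE1/pUC-type origin and selected with apramycin via the aac(3)IV acetyltransferase gene, which also serves as the marker in mycobacteria. The plasmid has no annotated mycobacterial replication origin. Instead it carries the mycobacteriophage L5 integrase gene, along with adjacent L5 sequence including a fragment of phage gene 32. The integrase catalyses site-specific recombination into the chromosomal L5 attachment site, giving stable single-copy integration.

The insert is the M. smegmatis open reading frame MSMEG_0943, introduced by ligation-independent cloning. The automated annotation matches this region by homology to M. tuberculosis proC, pyrroline-5-carboxylate reductase of proline biosynthesis, although the catalogue entry itself gives only the locus name. The gene is fused at its C terminus through a Gly-Ala linker to Dendra2, a green-to-red photoconvertible fluorescent protein, followed by a single FLAG epitope.

Expression in mycobacteria is driven by the pmycTetO promoter. Its tet operator sequences explain the short hits labelled as TRE promoter fragments in the feature table, and they allow control by a Tet repressor where one is supplied. A T7 promoter sits immediately upstream of the coding sequence and a T7 terminator fragment lies downstream, so the same fusion can also be expressed in E. coli strains that provide T7 RNA polymerase.

The stated purpose is a C-terminal fluorescent fusion, which suits visualising the protein in live mycobacteria, with the FLAG tag available for antibody-based detection or purification.
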