Features (pLannotate 1.2.2; 14 found; start..end, strand, type, name):
    338..442     -  CDS            32 (fragment): VG32_BPML5 - Protein predicted: Swiss-Prot protein existence level 4. From Mycobacterium phage L5 (Mycobacteriophage L5).
    498..602     +  CDS            Y4104_STRCO (fragment): Protein inferred from homology: Swiss-Prot protein existence level 3. From Streptomyces coelicolor (strain ATCC BAA-471 / A3(2) / M145).
    660..679     +  promoter       tight TRE promoter (fragment): Tet-responsive promoter PTight, consisting of seven tet operator sequences followed by the minimal CMV promoter
    686..703     +  promoter       tight TRE promoter (fragment): Tet-responsive promoter PTight, consisting of seven tet operator sequences followed by the minimal CMV promoter
    717..735     +  promoter       T7 promoter: promoter for bacteriophage T7 RNA polymerase
    751..1608    +  CDS            proC: P5CR_MYCTU - Experimental evidence at protein level: Swiss-Prot protein existence level 1. Catalyzes the reduction of 1-pyrroline-5-carboxylate (PCA) to L-proline. From Mycobacterium tuberculosis (strain ATCC 25618 / H37Rv).
   1630..2316    +  CDS            Dendra2: Dendra2 is a photoconvertible green fluorescent protein published in 2006, derived from Dendronephthya sp.. It has high acid sensitivity.
   2356..2376    +  CDS            FLAG (fragment): FLAG® epitope tag, followed by an enterokinase cleavage site
   2385..2427    +  terminator     T7 terminator (fragment): transcription terminator for bacteriophage T7 RNA polymerase
   2633..3433    +  CDS            ApmR: aminoglycoside 3-N-acetyltransferase type IV ; aac(3)IV; confers resistance to apramycin (Paget and Davies, 1996)
   3500..3517    -  misc_feature   MCS (fragment): pBluescript multiple cloning site
   3558..4146    +  rep_origin     ori: high-copy-number ColE1/pMB1/pBR322/pUC origin of replication
   4314..4342    +  misc_feature   MCS (fragment): pUC18/19 multiple cloning site
   4902..276     +  CDS            33 (across the origin): VINT_BPML5 - Also known as int. Protein inferred from homology: Swiss-Prot protein existence level 3. Integrase is necessary for integration of the phage into the host genome by site-specific recombination. From Mycobacterium phage L5 (Mycobacteriophage L5).
>Addgene plasmid #174949 | pMSR:MSMEG_0943:Dendra | addgene full sequence | sequence record 345590 | Addgene NGS Result
TTCCTGGTGACCACGACGCAGGGCAACCGGCTGTCGAAGTCCGCGTTCACCAAGTCGCTGAAGCGTGGCT
ACGCCAAGATCGGTCGGCCGGAACTCCGCATCCACGACCTCCGCGCTGTCGGCGCTACGTTCGCCGCTCA
GGCAGGTGCGACGACCAAGGAGCTGATGGCCCGTCTCGGTCACACGACTCCTAGGATGGCGATGAAGTAC
CAGATGGCGTCTGAGGCCCGCGACGAGGCTATCGCTGAGGCGATGTCCAAGCTGGCCAAGACCTCCTGAA
ACGCAAAAAGCCCCCCTCCCAAGGACACTGAGTCCTAAAGAGGGGGGTTTCTTGTCAGTACGCGAAGAAC
CACGCCTGGCCGCGAGCGCCAGCACCGCCGCTCTGTGCGGAGACCTGGGCACCAGCCCCGCCGCCGCCAG
GAGCATTGCCGTTCCCGCCAGAAATCTAGACGGTGACCACAACGCGCCCGCTTTGATCGGGGACGTCGAA
ATATTGGATCGTCGGCACCGTCACGGCCGTGGGAGGCGGCACGATCCGCGACGTGATGATCGGCCGCATC
CCCACGGTGCTGCGCAGTGAGCTCTACGCCATCCCGGCGTTGATCTGTGCGTTCGCACGCACAGGCCCGG
TGTGAGAAGGGTCTCTGACGAGCGGGAGAACTCCCTATCAGTGATAGAGTTTGTCCTCCCTATCAGTGAT
AGATAGGCTTAAGGAGTAATACGACTCACTATAGGGAGAAGGAGGCCATTATGTCGAGAATCGCGATCAT
CGGCGGCGGAAGCATGGGTGAGGCACTGTTGTCCGGCCTGCTCCGGGCCGGCAGGCAGGTCAAGGACATG
GTCGTTGCGGAGAAGTTCCCCGAGCGTGCCAAGTACCTGGCGGACAAGTACTCCGTGCGCGTCACGTCGG
TTGCCGACGCCGCCGAGAATGCCCACTACGTCGTCGTCGCCGTCAAGCCCGCCGACGTCGAGAAGGTGAT
CGGCGAGATCGCCGAGGCCGCTGCCAACGCCGAGACCGATACGGCCGAGCAGGTTTTCGTCACCATCGCG
GCCGGCGTCGGCACCGCGTACTACGAGGCCAAGCTGCCCGCGGGCTCGCCGGTGATCCGGGTGATGCCCA
ATGCGCCGGTGATCGTCGGCGGCGGCGTCAGCGCGCTGGCACCCGGTCGCTTCGCGACGCCCGAGCAGCT
CAAGGAGGTCTCGACGCTGTTCGACGCGGTCGGTGGCGTCATCACGGTCTCCGAGTCCCAACTGGACGCC
GTCACGGCCCTGTCCGGTTCGGGCCCGGCGTACTTCTTCCTGATGGCCGAGGCGATGGTCGACGCCGGGG
TGGCTGTCGGGCTGTCGCGTGCCGTGGCGACCGATCTGGTTGCCCAGACGATGGCCGGTTCGGCCGCGAT
GCTGCTGGACCGCCTGGATCAGGTGAACGCCGCGGGAGGCGCGGCGCTGGACACCACACCGGCCCAGTTG
CGGGCCACCGTCACCTCGCCGGCCGGCACAACCGCCGCTGGTCTGCGCGAACTCGAGCGGGGCGGGCTGC
GCGCCGCGGTGGCAAATGCCGTGGAAGCCGCGAAAACGCGCTCTGAGCAGCTAGGAATTACATCGGAGAA
GCTTGGTGCGGCCGCGGGCAACACGCCTGGCATCAATCTGATCAAGGAGGACATGCGTGTCAAGGTGCAT
ATGGAGGGCAACGTGAACGGTCACGCCTTCGTGATCGAGGGGGAGGGTAAGGGTAAGCCTTACGAAGGGA
CCCAGACCGCCAACCTCACCGTCAAGGAGGGCGCCCCTCTCCCATTCTCGTACGATATCCTCACTACCGC
GGTGCATTACGGGAACCGCGTGTTCACCAAGTACCCCGAGGATATCCCTGACTACTTCAAGCAGAGCTTC
CCGGAGGGATACTCCTGGGAGCGGACGATGACCTTCGAAGACAAGGGTATCTGTACGATCCGCAGCGACA
TCTCGCTGGAAGGGGACTGTTTCTTCCAGAACGTCCGTTTCAAGGGGACCAACTTTCCGCCGAACGGCCC
GGTCATGCAGAAGAAGACCCTCAAGTGGGAGCCGAGCACGGAGAAGCTGCACGTTCGGGACGGCCTCCTG
GTCGGCAACATCAACATGGCGCTGCTGCTGGAAGGCGGCGGCCACTACCTATGCGACTTCAAGACCACGT
ACAAAGCGAAGAAGGTCGTCCAGCTGCCCGACGCGCACTTCGTGGACCACCGCATCGAAATCCTGGGGAA
CGATTCGGACTACAACAAGGTCAAGTTGTACGAGCACGCTGTGGCACGCTATAGCCCGCTCCCGTCGCAG
GTCTGGTTCGAAGGCGGCGGCGGGGAGAACCTGTATTTCCAGGACTACAAGGACGACGACGACAAGTGAT
TTAAATAACCCCTTGGGGCCTCTAAACGGGTCTTGAGGGGTTTTTTGTTAACTAGCGTACGATCGAATTC
CTGCAGCTCACGGTAACTGATGCCGTATTTGCAGTACCAGCGTACGGCCCACAGAATGATGTCACGCTGA
AAATGCCGGCCTTTGAATGGGTTCATGTGCAGCTCCATCAGCAAAAGGGGATGATAAGTTTATCACCACC
GACTATTTGCAACAGTGCCGTTGATCGTGCTATGATCGACTGATGTCATCAGCGGTGGAGTGCAATGTCG
TGCAATACGAATGGCGAAAAGCCGAGCTCATCGGTCAGCTTCTCAACCTTGGGGTTACCCCCGGCGGTGT
GCTGCTGGTCCACAGCTCCTTCCGTAGCGTCCGGCCCCTCGAAGATGGGCCACTTGGACTGATCGAGGCC
CTGCGTGCTACGCTGGGTCCGGGAGGGACGCTCGTCATGCCCTCGTGGTCAGGTCTGGACGACGAGCCGT
TCGATCCTGCCACGTCGCCCGTTACACCGGACCTTGGAGTTGTCTCTGACACATTCTGGCGCCTGCCAAA
TGTAAAGCGCAGCGCCCATCCATTTGCCTTTGCGGCAGCGGGGCCACAGGCAGAGCAGATCATCTCTGAT
CCATTGCCCCTGCCACCTTACTCGCCTGCAAGCCCGGTCGCCCGTGTCCATGAACTCGATGGGCAGGTAC
TTCTCCTCGGCGTGGGACACGATGCCAACACGACGCTGCATCTTGCCGAGTTGATGGCAAAGGTTCCCTA
TGGGGTGCCGAGACACTGCACCATTCTTCAGGATGGCAAGTTGGTACGCGTCGATTATCTCGAGAATGAC
CACTGCTGTGAGCGCTTTGCCTTGGCGGACAGGTGGCTCAAGGAGAAGAGCCTTCAGAAGGAAGGTCCAG
TCGGTCATGCCTTTGCTCGGTTGATCCGCTCCCGCGACATTGTGGCGACAGCCCTGGGTCAACTGGGCCG
AGATCCGTTGATCTTCCTGCATCCGCCAGAGGCGGGATGCGAAGAATGCGATGCCGCTCGCCAGTCGATT
GGCTGAGCTCATGAGCGGAGAACGAGATGACGTTGGAGGGGCAAGGTCGCGCTGATTGCTGGGGCAACAC
GGGGGATCCACTAGTTCCATGAGCGTCAGACCCCGTAGAAAAGATCAAAGGATCTTCTTGAGATCCTTTT
TTTCTGCGCGTAATCTGCTGCTTGCAAACAAAAAAACCACCGCTACCAGCGGTGGTTTGTTTGCCGGATC
AAGAGCTACCAACTCTTTTTCCGAAGGTAACTGGCTTCAGCAGAGCGCAGATACCAAATACTGTCCTTCT
AGTGTAGCCGTAGTTAGGCCACCACTTCAAGAACTCTGTAGCACCGCCTACATACCTCGCTCTGCTAATC
CTGTTACCAGTGGCTGCTGCCAGTGGCGATAAGTCGTGTCTTACCGGGTTGGACTCAAGACGATAGTTAC
CGGATAAGGCGCAGCGGTCGGGCTGAACGGGGGGTTCGTGCACACAGCCCAGCTTGGAGCGAACGACCTA
CACCGAACTGAGATACCTACAGCGTGAGCTATGAGAAAGCGCCACGCTTCCCGAGGGGAGAAAGGCGGAC
AGGTATCCGGTAAGCGGCAGGGTCGGAACAGGAGAGCGCACGAGGGAGCTTCCAGGGGGAAACGCCTGGT
ATCTTTATAGTCCTGTCGGGTTTCGCCACCTCTGACTTGAGCGTCGATTTTTGTGATGCTCGTCAGGGGG
GCGGAGCCTATGGAAAAACGCCAGCAACGCGGCCTTTTTACGGTTCCTGGCCTTTTGCTGGCCTTTTGCT
CACATGTTCTTTCCTGCGTTATCCCCTGATTCTGTGGATAACCGTATTACCGCCTTTGAGTGAGCTGATA
CCGCTCGCCGCAGCCGAACGACCGAGCGCAACGCGTGCGGCCGCGGTACCCGGGGATCCTCTAGAGTCGA
CCACCAAGGGCACCATCTCTGCTTGGGCCACCCCGTTGGCCGCAGCCAGCTCGCTGAGAGCCGTGAACGA
CAGGGCGAACGCCAGCCCGCCGACGGCGAGGGTTCCGACCGCTGCAACTCCCGGTGCAACCTTGTCCCGG
TCTATTCTCTTCACTGCACCAGCTCCAATCTGGTGTGAATGCCCCTCGTCTGTTCGCGCAGGCGGGGGGC
TCTATTCGTTTGTCAGCATCGAAAGTAGCCAGATCAGGGATGCGTTGCAACCGCGTATGCCCAGGTCAGA
AGAGTCGCACAAGAGTTGCAGACCCCTGGAAAGAAAAATGGCCAGAGGGCGAAAACACCCTCTGACCAGC
GGAGCGGGCGACGGGAATCGAACCCGCGTAGCTAGTTTGGAAGAATGGGTGTCTGCCGACCACATATGGG
CCGGTCAAGATAGGTTTTTACCCCCTCTCGGCTGCATCCTCTAAGTGGAAAGAAATTGCAGGTCGTAGAA
GCGCGTTGAAGCCTGAGAGTTGCACAGGAGTTGCAACCCGGTAGCCTTGTTCACGACGAGAGGAGACCTA
GTTGGCACGTCGCGGATGGGGATCGCTGAAGACTCAGCGCAGCGGGAGGATCCAAGCCTCATACGTCAAC
CCGCAGGACGGTGTGAGGTACTACGCGCTGCAGACCTACGACAACAAGATGGACGCCGAAGCCTGGCTCG
CGGGCGAGAAGCGGCTCATCGAGATGGAGACCTGGACCCCTCCACAGGACCGGGCGAAGAAGGCAGCCGC
CAGCGCCATCACGCTGGAGGAGTACACCCGGAAGTGGCTCGTGGAGCGCGACCTCGCAGACGGCACCAGG
GATCTGTACAGCGGGCACGCGGAGCGCCGCATCTACCCGGTGCTAGGTGAAGTGGCGGTCACAGAGATGA
CGCCAGCTCTGGTGCGTGCGTGGTGGGCCGGGATGGGTAGGAAGCACCCGACTGCCCGCCGGCATGCCTA
CAACGTCCTCCGGGCGGTGATGAACACAGCGGTCGAGGACAAGCTGATCGCAGAGAACCCGTGCCGGATC
GAGCAGAAGGCAGCCGATGAGCGCGACGTAGAGGCGCTGACGCCTGAGGAGCTGGACATCGTCGCCGCTG
AGATCTTCGAGCACTACCGGATCGCGGCATACATCCTGGCGTGGACGAGCCTCCGGTTCGGAGAGCTGAT
CGAGCTTCGCCGCAAGGACATCGTGGACGACGGCATGACGATGAAGCTCCGGGTGCGCCGTGGCGCTTCC
CGCGTGGGGAACAAGATCGTCGTTGGCAACGCCAAGACCGTCCGGTCGAAGCGTCCTGTGACGGTTCCGC
CTCACGTCGCGGAGATGATCCGAGCGCACATGAAGGACCGTACGAAGATGAACAAGGGCCCCGAGGCA
