>Addgene plasmid #174949 | pMSR:MSMEG_0943:Dendra | depositor partial sequence | sequence record 339343 | partial
ATGTCGAGAATCGCGATCATCGGCGGCGGAAGCATGGGTGAGGCACTGTTGTCCGGCCTGCTCCGGGCCG
GCAGGCAGGTCAAGGACATGGTCGTTGCGGAGAAGTTCCCCGAGCGTGCCAAGTACCTGGCGGACAAGTA
CTCCGTGCGCGTCACGTCGGTTGCCGACGCCGCCGAGAATGCCCACTACGTCGTCGTCGCCGTCAAGCCC
GCCGACGTCGAGAAGGTGATCGGCGAGATCGCCGAGGCCGCTGCCAACGCCGAGACCGATACGGCCGAGC
AGGTTTTCGTCACCATCGCGGCCGGCGTCGGCACCGCGTACTACGAGGCCAAGCTGCCCGCGGGCTCGCC
GGTGATCCGGGTGATGCCCAATGCGCCGGTGATCGTCGGCGGCGGCGTCAGCGCGCTGGCACCCGGTCGC
TTCGCGACGCCCGAGCAGCTCAAGGAGGTCTCGACGCTGTTCGACGCGGTCGGTGGCGTCATCACGGTCT
CCGAGTCCCAACTGGACGCCGTCACGGCCCTGTCCGGTTCGGGCCCGGCGTACTTCTTCCTGATGGCCGA
GGCGATGGTCGACGCCGGGGTGGCTGTCGGGCTGTCGCGTGCCGTGGCGACCGATCTGGTTGCCCAGACG
ATGGCCGGTTCGGCCGCGATGCTGCTGGACCGCCTGGATCAGGTGAACGCCGCGGGAGGCGCGGCGCTGG
ACACCACACCGGCCCAGTTGCGGGCCACCGTCACCTCGCCGGCCGGCACAACCGCCGCTGGTCTGCGCGA
ACTCGAGCGGGGCGGGCTGCGCGCCGCGGTGGCAAATGCCGTGGAAGCCGCGAAAACGCGCTCTGAGCAG
CTAGGAATTACATCGGAG
